>Addgene plasmid #174037 | pTol2-HybridBarcode | addgene full sequence | sequence record 346967 | Addgene NGS Result
TCTTCCTGTTTGGATCACTAGAAGGAGGAGGTCACTCATTACAGTTCTCATATACAGTCGTTGGTTGGTT
GGTTGGTTGGTAGATTGATTGATTGATTGATTGATTGATTGATTGATTGATTGATTGATTGATTGATTGA
TTGATTGATTGATTGATTGGTAGTCAAAATAAGAAATAATTTCCACAGATTCATTACAGAAATGATTAAA
TGCATACATAAAAAACTGGGGGGGGGGGGGATACAACAACACACTTAAGTCACATTTGCCTACGTAAAGA
AAAGTAAAGAAAATCAATAGCTATATTTTACATCTCCTTTTTTTGCTGTCTTTTAATTAGCCTTGTTTTG
CTGTTATCTTGATTGAAACTGTAACTTCTTCACCTGCTTCTTTTCTTTGTAGGTTTTGCCAGCCCAGAAA
CAGGCATGGCTGTGCAAGGCCAGAGCACCATGCACAATGCGCTGCATGTCTTCATGAACGGCTCAATGTC
CTCAGTCCAGGGCTCAGCCAACGACCCCATCTTCCTCCTTCACCATGCTTTCATTGACAGGTAACAAACA
CGTCATGACATTAGACTGCACAGTTTTTGACAAAGTTCATACAATCTGTTGTTTATAGCTGCTACAATTA
GTGAAGTTTGTGAATGTACTTGGATGAGCAGCGAAAGATCAATTGAGATCAATTGTTAGAGTTTGGTTGC
CCTGCAGAGCAAAGAACAAAAAATAATCTGGTGGCTTTACTGCGTGAGGTTATTATTGGTGGAATAGAAA
CACAAAACATAATTGCATTTATTTGTTTAATTTTTTATCTTATCTTAACTTTCATCTTGCATATTTGTTT
CTTACATCATTTCTAGCATCTTTGAGCGCTGGCTAAGAACTCATCAGCCTCCCCGGTCCATCTACCCACG
TACCAATGCACCAATTGGCCACAATGACGGCTACTACATGGTGCCATTCCTTCCTCTTTATAGGAATGGA
GACTACCTCCTGTCCAACAATGCTCTTGGATACGAGTACGCCTACCTGTTGGACCCAGGTCATTGCACAA
CACCAGAAATGCCCTCTGATCTGCAAAAGACGTGAATAATCTGTTCAGACACCCATATGCACTCTGTTCC
ACACAGGTCAGAGGTTTGTCCAGGAGTTCTTGACAGAGGTGTAAAAAGTACTCAAAAATTTTACTCAAGT
GAAAGTACAAGTACTTAGGGAAAATTTTACTCAATTAAAAGTAAAAGTATCTGGCTAGAATCTTACTTGA
GTAAAAGTAAAAAAGTACTCCATTAAAATTGTACTTGAGTATTAAGGAAGTAAAAGTAAAAGCAAGAAAG
AAAACTAGAGATTCTTGTTTAAGCTTTTAATCTCAAAAAACATTAAATGAAATGCATACAAGGTTTTATC
CTGCTTTAGAACTGTTTGTATTTAATTATCAAACTATAAGACAGACAATCTAATGCCAGTACACGCTACT
CAAAGTTGTAAAACCTCAGATTTAACTTCAGTAGAAGCTGATTCTCAAAATTGTTAGTGTCAAGCCTAGC
TCTTTTGGGGCTGAAAAGCAATCCTGCAGTGCTGAAAAGCCTCTCACAGGCAGCCGATGCGGGAAGAGGT
GTATTAGTCTTGATAGAGAGGCTGCAAATAGCAGGAAACGTGAGCAGAGACTCCCTGGTGTCTGAAACAC
AGGCCAGATGGGCCATTCGTACGCTTAATTTCGTATAGGGATAACAGGGTAATGATCTAGGTCGACACCG
GTGATATCGGGCCCCCTAGGATCGATGAATTCTCAGGGGTGTCGCTTGGTTATTTCCAAAAATCAAATTA
ATTTTATTAAACTATTAGAACGAGCATGTTTTGTCTATATGCTACAGAAGATAAAAAATAATAGGAGTTA
ACAGTTATAAAACAACACACTTTGTTTCTATTGATTGTTGACCACACTGGGGTCTCATTAAGTTAGATTA
AAGACACACTAACTGGGTCAAAAGCAGCAGATTGATTTCATAGCACCAGGGTAAACTTTCTAACACTTTT
ACGGCAATCATATACATTAAAATTAAATACAGACCACGACTGAACAAGGAGGATGATCTCCAATATTAAA
CAAAGAGACTTGTGCCTATTTCTCTGAGGGTAAACATGACCTCTCAAGTTAGCAAGTTGTTTTTAACACT
ACAAAAATAGTTAAGACTGCAATCCCAGAATAAAGTATTGGTTTTAACCAATCAATATAGTACAGTAAAC
ATCCATTTGTTTTGTTGAAACGTTAAACAAATCTGACCAAAGCTATTAGCTTATATAAAACAGGTTTGCC
TTCTATGTAGCTGAAAACACCACAGGCCCGATTTTGCTACTGTGTAAAACATTTCAGCAAGATTTTTTTA
TTGCATTTTTTTTTACTGAATCGTTCAAACATTTTATCATTTTAGTTTGTTCATTCATTGCAACTGGAAA
AACAACACATCACACAACCGCACATATTTCAGCAATAAGTACAATAAAACACTCAAATAAAAAAACCATT
TTAAATCTCTTTGTATTTTTGACCGCTGTTTCGCGTAATTTCACGGTAAAACTCTGGAAATCTCCACTAC
ATTCCTCTCAGCGGCTCCTCTCAATGACAGCTGAAGAAGTGACGCGGCTGCCTGCTGTGTTTTGATTGGT
CGAATTCACTGGAGGCTTCCAGAACAGTGTAGAGTCTGAACGGGTGCGCGCTCTGCTGTATTTAAAGGGC
GAAAGAGAGACCGCAGAGAAACTCAACCGAAGAGAAGCGACTTGACAAAGAAGAAAAGAGCAGCCTGACA
GGACTTTTTCCCCGACGAGGTGTTTATTCGCTCTATTTAAGAATCTACTGTAAGGTAAGTCTCAATATAT
TGTACTCTATTGGCTAATCAGAATTATATAGAGATTATATGTACTTAATGTCAAAAAATCAACTTTGTAT
ATGTAATCTTTTTACATGTGGACTGCCTATGTTCATCTTATTTTAGGTCTACTAGAAAATTATATTTCCC
GTTTTCACAATAAGGATTTTTAAAAAAAGCAATGAACAGACGGGCATTTACTTTATGTTGCTGACATTAT
TTTATATGAGCATAATAACCATAAATACTAGCAAATGTCCTAAATGAATTTGTGTTAATGTTGTCTACAA
AAGAAAATTAGCGTTTTACTTGTACAACTAATAATAACTTGGTTATTAAGAGAATTTCACTTGTTGACTA
GAAAAATCCTTTCATAATGAAACAATTGCACCATAAATTGTATAAATATAAAATTAATTCTAATTGTTTT
TTTTTTTCCTGCTGCATCGATTTGTTTGTGAGTATGATGTTAAATATAAGCAATCGACGTTTGTTTTGTC
GTTTGTTAAATCTAGCAATGTTTTATTTCAATTAAAGTGTTAACCGGTTCATTTAAAGGTGTATTTCTGA
ATGAGCTAACGTATTAGCTTTTAACGCTAGCCGGACTGTTTGGTTTTGAGGATCAATAAACCAACGTTTT
TTTCTGATTTATTTTGCTTTAAAATATAAAGGTATAATTCGTCGTCGAGAATTTTGGGTTTTGTTCGAGT
TTAGAAATTTGGCGGCGTTTTTTTGTACCGCGAAACAGGGCGGTGGTTCGGTGAGCTTCTCAATTCATCT
GCTTGACAAACGGTTTTCGGCAACTGTAAATGCGCTATGATGCTTTTATTCTTTTCAGCGTGTAACTTTG
TTAAATATAATTGACTTTCCGACTATCGACGTTCGTTTCATCTCCGTGTTATTGTTTAATGGCCATTTTC
TGTGGTAAACTGTCGCCATTTTGTTTTCAGTCGTCCGTTTGTTCCGCCCTTACTCACAGCTGTGTCAGCA
TTAGTGATGACTGTTCTCACCTGGCCTGTTTGCTTTCATTATTGATGAAGAGCTTTCTAGAGAATTCTGA
AGCTCGTCTTTGTCCTGAATTCATCTGTATTCATTTAAAAAAAAAAATTAACCTTAATTTTTTTTTCTTC
TCAGCGTAAAGCCACCATGGCCTCCTCCGAGGACGTCATCAAGGAGTTCATGCGCTTCAAGGTGCGCATG
GAGGGCTCCGTGAACGGCCACGAGTTCGAGATCGAGGGCGAGGGCGAGGGCCGCCCCTACGAGGGCACCC
AGACCGCCAAGCTGAAGGTGACCAAGGGCGGCCCCCTGCCCTTCGCCTGGGACATCCTGTCCCCCCAGTT
CCAGTACGGCTCCAAGGTGTACGTGAAGCACCCCGCCGACATCCCCGACTACAAGAAGCTGTCCTTCCCC
GAGGGCTTCAAGTGGGAGCGCGTGATGAACTTCGAGGACGGCGGCGTGGTGACCGTGACCCAGGACTCCT
CCCTGCAGGACGGCTGCTTCATCTACAAGGTGAAGTTCATCGGCGTGAACTTCCCCTCCGACGGCCCCGT
AATGCAGAAGAAGACTATGGGCTGGGAGCCCTCCACCGAGCGCCTGTACCCCCGCGACGGCGTGCTGAAG
GGCGAGATCCACAAGGCCCTGAAGCTGAAGGACGGCGGCCACTACCTGGTGGAGTTCAAGTCCATCTACA
TGGCCAAGAAGCCCGTGCAGCTGCCCGGCTACTACTACGTGGACTCCAAGCTGGACATCACCTCCCACAA
CGAGGACTACACCATCGTGGAGCAGTACGAGCGCGCCGAGGGCCGCCACCACCTGTTCCTGTAGAAATCC
GGACTCAGATCTCGAGCTCGGATCCTTTGGAAGGGAATTTTGCTACGCTGTGTCTTTTGGCTTCAGAGGG
CCAAACTGCACAGAGTTTGGCTAAGCACACCACCAGCCGTGATAGTTTCCAGACCTCCGCTGGCCATTTC
CCTACATTTCAGGCAGAGGTTCCTGTCAGAATATCACGTACAAATGGAACCGCCCGTCGGAATGCGGTAA
GCGGAGATACCTACCGATGAATGCAGTAACGCGTCTACACCGCATCGGAATCACGAGTATGCGTCGCTAA
CGATCCGAATGTAGTCGACGACGAGACGAGCATCAGAATACGGAGAGCATAGACATCGAGTAAGGATGGA
CTACAGTCGCTACGACTAGGGTGAGACAGAGATATCATGCAGTATGGCTCGACAGCAGTATCTGCTGTCA
CGGCGTGACTGCACGACAGTCGACTAAGGGCATGCAATTAAGTCTCAGCCACCGTTAACTGAACATGTCA
AAACCTGTGGAGACTGTTGAGATTTGATGTTCTGAAAAGATAAAGCCTATAAATAAAATGTTGCCCAAAT
TTCCTGCCTGATGTTTTTCTTTGTCTTTGCTACATGGCTTTGCTGCTCGGATCGGCTCACTCTGTGTATG
CCACGTTCACTTTGTACTCTCCTTCTCACGGTAGGTTTATTATTTTTAGATGTGCAGTTAGTTTCTGTGA
AATAACACACCACACACTGATATTGTCTGTGCATTGACTTGGTGAGTGCACATTGTTTTTGATCTTGACA
TATTTATATTTGATTGATCAGGTGAACTGTGTGAATCTAAAGTGCTCCATACAGATGTTCTGCATTGAAA
ATATTCTCATTTTATTAGTGGAAGTGAGTGTATGCCACCCGGGAAAGCAAGTAAAACCTCTACAAATGTG
GTATGGCTGATTATGATCCTCTAGATCAGATCTCTTGTTTATTGCAGCTTATAATGGTTACAAATAAAGC
AATAGCATCACAAATTTCACAAATAAAGCATTTTTTTCACTGCATTCTAGTTGTGGTTTGTCCAAACTCA
TCAATGTATCTTATCATGTCTGGATCTACGTAATACGACTCACTATAGTTCTAGAGGCTCGAGAGGGGCC
GCTTTACTTGTACAGCTCGTCCATGCCGAGAGTGATCCCGGCGGCGGTCACGAACTCCAGCAGGACCATG
TGATCGCGCTTCTCGTTGGGGTCTTTGCTCAGGGCGGACTGGGTGCTCAGGTAGTGGTTGTCGGGCAGCA
GCACGGGGCCGTCGCCGATGGGGGTGTTCTGCTGGTAGTGGTCGGCGAGCTGCACGCTGCCGTCCTCGAT
GTTGTGGCGGATCTTGAAGTTCACCTTGATGCCGTTCTTCTGCTTGTCGGCCATGATATAGACGTTGTGG
CTGTTGTAGTTGTACTCCAGCTTGTGCCCCAGGATGTTGCCGTCCTCCTTGAAGTCGATGCCCTTCAGCT
CGATGCGGTTCACCAGGGTGTCGCCCTCGAACTTCACCTCGGCGCGGGTCTTGTAGTTGCCGTCGTCCTT
GAAGAAGATGGTGCGCTCCTGGACGTAGCCTTCGGGCATGGCGGACTTGAAGAAGTCGTGCTGCTTCATG
TGGTCGGGGTAGCGGCTGAAGCACTGCACGCCGTAGGTCAGGGTGGTCACGAGGGTGGGCCAGGGCACGG
GCAGCTTGCCGGTGGTGCAGATGAACTTCAGGGTCAGCTTGCCGTAGGTGGCATCGCCCTCGCCCTCGCC
GGACACGCTGAACTTGTGGCCGTTTACGTCGCCGTCCAGCTCGACCAGGATGGGCACCACCCCGGTGAAC
AGCTCCTCGCCCTTGCTCACCATGGTCACTGTCTGCTTTGCTGTTGGTCTGGGCTCCTGGGTCACTGGCT
TACTAATGGAGTCTTTATGTATGAGGACTCTTATCAATTGTTCTTCTATAAAGGTCTGCAGTGTTTCTGT
TCGTCCCCTACATGGACACCCAGAGCCTCCTAAATACAGGAGCCCTGATAACTGCACAAGTGCTCAGATT
CCAGCAGGGTGGAAAATGAGATAAAGTGTGCAGATGGGGAGGGGGACGTGAATGAGAGATTTGAGGGATG
AAAAGGATGGATGAACGCATTGAAAATAGCCCCTTTCACAAAATAATACCAGTAAATTGTCATATAATTA
ATGACCAGACCTTTACCTGTAAATGATGTGATGTTCATATACAGAAGAATGCCAACAATTTACAGATGAT
TTTACAAATTCTTAATTTTCCTTTTCTAAATGGATTTGTTCACACATTATCTCTTCAAAGCAATTGAATT
TTCTGGAAAAGATTGGCTGTGTGTGTAAAAGGTGCTACTGAGGAATTTAATGTGACATGGAATGAAGCAA
ACAGCAGCCTAAGACAGGATGGCAGGAAAAATGTCACATGTTTAAAATAAGAGTGAAACCAACGACCTGG
ACTTATAGAGACTGTGTGTCCTTAGGCAAAGCTCTTGTACAAACAGTGCTTGTGACTGTGAAATTCGGGG
TTTGCCTGGATTGTGTTAAATGTGTGCTTGGATGTATCATAAAAAAGAATCGGTTCTCTGTATTTGACAT
TTTCTGTAATTTATCTAAAGTTACAACTGGCTATGCCTGATTTTTATCACTATTGAATCAATCATTTTAA
AGAATGTTAAGTCTGCTGATTTGGAGAGCTCATTTACATTTATTTTGAATGTCTCTTATTTAACACAACT
GATTTAAGCTTTAGATCTAATCTGATCATTCAGGCGCGCCAACACGTGAATACCACGCGAGGCCTTAGGG
ATAACAGGGTAATACGCGTGATCTGCGAAGATACGGCCACGGGTGCTCTTGATCCTGTGGCTGATTTTGG
ACTGTGCTGCTCGCAGCTGCTGATGAATCACATACTTCCTCCATTTTCTTCCACTGATTGACTGTTATAA
TTTCCCTAATTTCCAGGTCAAGGTGCTGTGCATTGTGGTAATAGATGTGACATGACGTCACTTCCAAAGG
ACCAATGAACATGTCTGACCAATTTCATATAATGTGAAAACGATTTTCATAGGCAGAATAAATAACATTT
AAATTAAACTGGGCATCAGCGCAATTCAATTGGTTTGGTAATAGCAAGGGAAAATAGAATGAAGTGATCT
CCAAAAAATAAGTACTTTTTGACTGTAAATAAAATTGTAAGGAGTAAAAAGTACTTTTTTTTCTAAAAAA
ATGTAATTAAGTAAAAGTAAAAGTATTGATTTTTAATTGTACTCAAGTAAAGTAAAAATCCCCAAAAATA
ATACTTAAGTACAGTAATCAAGTAAAATTACTCAAGTACTTTACACCTCTGGTTCTTGACCCCCTACCTT
CAGCAAGCCCAGCAGATCCACTAGTTCTAGAGCGGCCGCCACCGCGGTGGAGCTCCAGCTTTTGTTCCCT
TTAGTGAGGGTTAATTGCGCGCTTGGCGTAATCATGGTCATAGCTGTTTCCTGTGTGAAATTGTTATCCG
CTCACAATTCCACACAACATACGAGCCGGAAGCATAAAGTGTAAAGCCTGGGGTGCCTAATGAGTGAGCT
AACTCACATTAATTGCGTTGCGCTCACTGCCCGCTTTCCAGTCGGGAAACCTGTCGTGCCAGCTGCATTA
ATGAATCGGCCAACGCGCGGGGAGAGGCGGTTTGCGTATTGGGCGCTCTTCCGCTTCCTCGCTCACTGAC
TCGCTGCGCTCGGTCGTTCGGCTGCGGCGAGCGGTATCAGCTCACTCAAAGGCGGTAATACGGTTATCCA
CAGAATCAGGGGATAACGCAGGAAAGAACATGTGAGCAAAAGGCCAGCAAAAGGCCAGGAACCGTAAAAA
GGCCGCGTTGCTGGCGTTTTTCCATAGGCTCCGCCCCCCTGACGAGCATCACAAAAATCGACGCTCAAGT
CAGAGGTGGCGAAACCCGACAGGACTATAAAGATACCAGGCGTTTCCCCCTGGAAGCTCCCTCGTGCGCT
CTCCTGTTCCGACCCTGCCGCTTACCGGATACCTGTCCGCCTTTCTCCCTTCGGGAAGCGTGGCGCTTTC
TCATAGCTCACGCTGTAGGTATCTCAGTTCGGTGTAGGTCGTTCGCTCCAAGCTGGGCTGTGTGCACGAA
CCCCCCGTTCAGCCCGACCGCTGCGCCTTATCCGGTAACTATCGTCTTGAGTCCAACCCGGTAAGACACG
ACTTATCGCCACTGGCAGCAGCCACTGGTAACAGGATTAGCAGAGCGAGGTATGTAGGCGGTGCTACAGA
GTTCTTGAAGTGGTGGCCTAACTACGGCTACACTAGAAGAACAGTATTTGGTATCTGCGCTCTGCTGAAG
CCAGTTACCTTCGGAAAAAGAGTTGGTAGCTCTTGATCCGGCAAACAAACCACCGCTGGTAGCGGTGGTT
TTTTTGTTTGCAAGCAGCAGATTACGCGCAGAAAAAAAGGATCTCAAGAAGATCCTTTGATCTTTTCTAC
GGGGTCTGACGCTCAGTGGAACGAAAACTCACGTTAAGGGATTTTGGTCATGAGATTATCAAAAAGGATC
TTCACCTAGATCCTTTTAAATTAAAAATGAAGTTTTAAATCAATCTAAAGTATATATGAGTAAACTTGGT
CTGACAGTTACCAATGCTTAATCAGTGAGGCACCTATCTCAGCGATCTGTCTATTTCGTTCATCCATAGT
TGCCTGACTCCCCGTCGTGTAGATAACTACGATACGGGAGGGCTTACCATCTGGCCCCAGTGCTGCAATG
ATACCGCGAGACCCACGCTCACCGGCTCCAGATTTATCAGCAATAAACCAGCCAGCCGGAAGGGCCGAGC
GCAGAAGTGGTCCTGCAACTTTATCCGCCTCCATCCAGTCTATTAATTGTTGCCGGGAAGCTAGAGTAAG
TAGTTCGCCAGTTAATAGTTTGCGCAACGTTGTTGCCATTGCTACAGGCATCGTGGTGTCACGCTCGTCG
TTTGGTATGGCTTCATTCAGCTCCGGTTCCCAACGATCAAGGCGAGTTACATGATCCCCCATGTTGTGCA
AAAAAGCGGTTAGCTCCTTCGGTCCTCCGATCGTTGTCAGAAGTAAGTTGGCCGCAGTGTTATCACTCAT
GGTTATGGCAGCACTGCATAATTCTCTTACTGTCATGCCATCCGTAAGATGCTTTTCTGTGACTGGTGAG
TACTCAACCAAGTCATTCTGAGAATAGTGTATGCGGCGACCGAGTTGCTCTTGCCCGGCGTCAATACGGG
ATAATACCGCGCCACATAGCAGAACTTTAAAAGTGCTCATCATTGGAAAACGTTCTTCGGGGCGAAAACT
CTCAAGGATCTTACCGCTGTTGAGATCCAGTTCGATGTAACCCACTCGTGCACCCAACTGATCTTCAGCA
TCTTTTACTTTCACCAGCGTTTCTGGGTGAGCAAAAACAGGAAGGCAAAATGCCGCAAAAAAGGGAATAA
GGGCGACACGGAAATGTTGAATACTCATACTCTTCCTTTTTCAATATTATTGAAGCATTTATCAGGGTTA
TTGTCTCATGAGCGGATACATATTTGAATGTATTTAGAAAAATAAACAAATAGGGGTTCCGCGCACATTT
CCCCGAAAAGTGCCACCTAAATTGTAAGCGTTAATATTTTGTTAAAATTCGCGTTAAATTTTTGTTAAAT
CAGCTCATTTTTTAACCAATAGGCCGAAATCGGCAAAATCCCTTATAAATCAAAAGAATAGACCGAGATA
GGGT
[37 nt withheld, positions 10435-10471]
AAAGAACGTGGACTCCAACGTCAAAGG
[49 nt withheld, positions 10499-10547]
T
[91 nt withheld, positions 10549-10639]
G
[124 nt withheld, positions 10641-10764]
CCCATTCGCCATTCAGGCTGCGCAACTGTTGGGAAGGGCGATCGGTGCGGGCCTCTTCGCTATTACGCCA
GCTGGCGAAAGGGGGATGTGCTGCAAGGCGATTAAGTTGGGTAACGCCAGGGTTTTCCCAGTCACGACGT
TGTAAAACGACGGCCAGTGAGCGCGCGTAATACGACTCACTATAGGGCGAATTGGGTACCAAATAGTAGG
AATTACCCACCTGTACAAGTGCTGAAAACTTGGATGAATAAGCCCGTTTGCCATTTTCTACTGCTATTTT
AAATCTTTTCTGTATTTGTCTGCATTTGTCTTTACCCTTGAATAAATGTTTTAGTTGTTTTTTTTCAATT
ATGACTGTGTTTAACAGACATTATTACAATAATATGTAATAGTAGTACACACTATTATTATGTAATAGTA
CTTGTTGACTGTATTTGAGAACTGGACCGAGTGAGTGTTACGTCACCCATTCAAAATGACTTACTTCTGG
CTCCAACAAAATGAAGTTAATTCAGTTGCCATTTTTCACTGTATGGACATCGCCGTGTTGGAGCTAGACG
TTGCCAATAAGCAAGAAAGAGCCGAGATGCGTCGAGTCTGAGTCACCGTTCCTATGGCAACCCCTCTAAC
CAATCAGAAGTAAGCTTGTTGGAAGTCCACAGCCTACCACTTGAAAGCGGGCTGCACAAAATCTGTCAAA
CGTTTTGAACGTTGGATGTGAGAGCACATACTTTTATTAAGGCATCTGGTTGGTCAGTTTATAATATCAA
CAACTTGGGCTACAGAAAAGAAAAGTTATTACAGAAATTATGATTAACAAGTACATGTTAAATAAAGATT
TTAATATGAATGCCACCACTGGAGCATTCATGCCATTTGGAGCT
Features (pLannotate 1.2.2; 18 found; start..end, strand, type, name):
    402..1043    +  CDS            tyr (fragment): TYRO_ORYLA - Also known as tyro. Experimental evidence at transcript level: Swiss-Prot protein existence level 2. This is a copper-containing oxidase that functions in the formation of pigments such as melanins and other polyphenolic compounds. From Oryzias latipes (Japanese rice fish) (Japanese killifish).
   4007..4681    +  CDS            DsRed.T4: DsRed.T4 is a basic (constitutively fluorescent) red fluorescent protein published in 2002, derived from Discosoma sp.. It is reported to be a rapidly-maturing tetramer.
   4688..4709    +  misc_feature   MCS (fragment): multiple cloning site
   5634..5766    +  polyA_signal   SV40 poly(A) signal: SV40 polyadenylation signal
   5771..5788    +  promoter       T7 promoter (fragment): promoter for bacteriophage T7 RNA polymerase
   5814..6533    -  CDS            EGFP: the original enhanced GFP (Yang et al., 1996) mammalian codon-optimized
   8065..8105    -  misc_feature   MCS (fragment): pBluescript multiple cloning site
   8118..8136    -  promoter       T3 promoter: promoter for bacteriophage T3 RNA polymerase
   8179..8201    -  protein_bind   lac operator (fragment): The lac repressor binds to the lac operator to inhibit transcription in E. coli. This inhibition can be relieved by adding lactose or isopropyl-β-D-thiogalactopyranoside (IPTG). lac repressor encoded by lacI
   8205..8235    -  promoter       lac promoter: promoter for the E. coli lac operon
   8250..8271    -  protein_bind   CAP binding site: CAP binding activates transcription in the presence of cAMP. E. coli catabolite activator protein
   8284..8376    -  CDS            lacI (fragment): lac repressor; lacI; The lac repressor binds to the lac operator to inhibit transcription in E. coli. This inhibition can be relieved by adding lactose or isopropyl-β-D-thiogalactopyranoside (IPTG).
   8559..9147    -  rep_origin     ori: high-copy-number ColE1/pMB1/pBR322/pUC origin of replication
   9318..10178   -  CDS            AmpR: β-lactamase; bla; confers resistance to ampicillin, carbenicillin, and related antibiotics
  10179..10283   -  promoter       AmpR promoter: bla
  10336..10764   -  rep_origin     f1 ori (sequence partly withheld): f1 bacteriophage origin of replication; arrow indicates direction of (+) strand synthesis
  10769..10924   -  CDS            lacZα (fragment): LacZα fragment of β-galactosidase; lacZ fragment
  10932..10950   +  promoter       T7 promoter: promoter for bacteriophage T7 RNA polymerase
