[The description below was written by a language model from this plasmid's Addgene catalogue record and pLannotate feature annotations shown in this document.]
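Description:
pTol2-HybridBarcode is a Tol2 transposon-based transgenesis plasmid of about 11.6 kb, built on a pTol2 backbone with pBluescript-type bacterial sequences. It is maintained in E. coli through a high-copy ColE1/pUC origin and selected with ampicillin via the β-lactamase gene. An f1 origin, lac promoter/operator remnants, lacZα and lacI fragments, and flanking T3 and T7 promoters also derive from the cloning vector. The annotation tool did not call the Tol2 terminal repeats themselves. The medaka tyrosinase fragment near the start of the sequence is probably flanking genomic sequence carried along with the Tol2 element, which was originally isolated from that locus, but the record does not confirm this.

The insert is a synthetic 429 bp array of CRISPR target sites, introduced by Gibson assembly, that contains sites recognised by SpyCas9, SauCas9 and LbCas12a. The array is not annotated as a feature. The catalogue describes it as an expressed barcode, and there is an unannotated stretch between the DsRed.T4 coding sequence and the SV40 polyadenylation signal, so the array may lie in the 3′ untranslated region of the DsRed transcript. This placement is an inference. An EGFP coding sequence lies downstream in the opposite orientation and presumably serves as a second reporter or transgenesis marker. The promoters driving DsRed and EGFP are not identified in the record.

The plasmid is intended for making transgenic zebrafish that carry a transcribed barcode editable by three orthogonal nucleases. Accumulated edits can then be read from the RNA for CRISPR-based recording, as in the associated study of orthogonal Cas tools in zebrafish embryos.
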