Addgene plasmid #174037: pTol2-HybridBarcode
Purpose: For Tol2 transgenesis of expressed barcode containing SpyCas9, SauCas9, and LbCas12a target sites
Depositing lab: James Gagnon. Depositing organization: University of Utah. Publication: Orthogonal CRISPR-Cas tools for genome editing, inhibition, and CRISPR recording in zebrafish embryos. Takasugi PR, Wang S, Truong KT, Drage EP, Kanishka SN, Higbee MA, Bamidele N, Ojelabi O, Sontheimer EJ, Gagnon JA. Genetics. 2021 Nov 4. pii: 6420709. doi: 10.1093/genetics/iyab196. PubMed 34735006.
Backbone
  Vector backbone: pTol2
  Backbone size w/o insert (bp): 11000
  Total vector size (bp): 11500
  Vector type: Tol2 transgenesis
Growth in bacteria
  Bacterial resistance: Ampicillin, 100 μg/mL
  Growth temperature: 37°C
  Growth strain: DH5alpha
  Copy number: Unknown
Gene/Insert
  Gene/Insert name: CRISPR target sites
  Species: Synthetic
  Insert size (bp): 429
  Cloning method: Gibson Cloning
  Sequencing primers: 5′ CCTGTAGAAATCCGGACTCAG
Terms and licenses: Academic/Nonprofit Terms; Industry Terms: Not Available to Industry
Depositor comments: Please visit https://www.biorxiv.org/content/10.1101/2020.11.07.372151v1 for bioRxiv preprint.
How to cite: pTol2-HybridBarcode was a gift from James Gagnon (Addgene plasmid # 174037 ; http://n2t.net/addgene:174037 ; RRID:Addgene_174037)
